>Addgene plasmid #38924 | CA13 | depositor partial sequence | sequence record 48982 | CA13 sequence 867 bps
ATGCACCATCATCATCATCATTCTTCTGGTGTAGATCTGGGTACCGAGAACCTGTACTTCCAATCCATGT
CGAGGCTCAGCTGGGGATACCGCGAGCACAACGGTCCTATTCACTGGAAGGAATTTTTCCCTATTGCTGA
TGGTGATCAGCAATCTCCAATTGAGATTAAAACCAAAGAAGTGAAATATGACTCTTCCCTCCGACCACTT
AGTATCAAGTATGACCCAAGCTCAGCTAAAATCATCAGCAACAGCGGCCATTCCTTCAATGTTGACTTTG
ATGACACAGAGAACAAATCAGTTCTGCGTGGTGGTCCTCTCACTGGAAGCTACAGGTTACGGCAGGTTCA
CCTTCACTGGGGGTCCGCTGATGACCACGGCTCCGAGCACATAGTAGATGGAGTGAGCTATGCTGCAGAG
CTCCATGTTGTTCACTGGAATTCAGACAAATACCCCAGCTTTGTTGAGGCAGCTCATGAACCAGATGGAC
TGGCTGTCTTGGGAGTGTTTTTACAGATTGGTGAACCTAATTCCCAACTGCAAAAGATTACTGACACTTT
GGATTCCATTAAAGAAAAGGGTAAACAAACTCGATTCACAAATTTTGACCTATTGTCTCTGCTTCCACCA
TCCTGGGACTACTGGACATATCCTGGTTCTCTTACAGTTCCACCTCTTCTTGAGAGTGTCACATGGATTG
TTTTAAAGCAACCTATAAACATCAGCTCTCAACAGCTGGCCAAATTTCGCAGTCTCCTGTGCACAGCGGA
GGGTGAAGCAGCAGCTTTTCTGGTGAGCAATCACCGCCCACCACAGCCTCTAAAGGGCCGCAAAGTGAGA
GCCTCTTTCTGACAGTAAAGGTGGATA
