>Addgene plasmid #38924 | CA13 | addgene partial sequence | sequence record 51678 | T7_term
TTTGGCCAGCTGTTGAGAGCTGATGTTTATAGGTTGCTTTAAAACAATCCATGTGACACTCTCAAGAAGA
GGTGGAACTGTAAGAGAACCAGGATATGTCCAGTAGTCCCAGGATGGTGGAAGCAGAGACAATAGGTCAA
AATTTGTGAATCGAGTTTGTTTACCCTTTTCTTTAATGGAATCCAAAGTGTCAGTAATCTTTTGCAGTTG
GGAATTAGGTTCACCAATCTGTAAAAACACTCCCAAGACAGCCAGTCCATCTGGTTCATGAGCTGCCTCA
ACAAAGCTGGGGTATTTGTCTGAATTCCAGTGAACAACATGGAGCTCTGCAGCATAGCTCACTCCATCTA
CTATGTGCTCGGAGCCGTGGTCATCAGCGGACCCCCAGTGAAGGTGAACCTGCCGTAACCTGTAGCTTCC
AGTGAGAGGACCACCACGCAGAACTGATTTGTTCTCTGTGTCATCAAAGTCAACATTGAAGGAATGGCCG
CTGTTGCTGATGATTTTAGCTGAGCTTGGGTCATACTTGATACTAAGTGGTCGGAGGGAAGAGTCATATT
TCACTTCTTTGGTTTTAATCTCAATTGGAGATTGCTGATCACCATCAGCAATAGGGAAAAATTCC
