>Addgene plasmid #38924 | CA13 | addgene partial sequence | sequence record 51679 | T7 5'-TAATACGACTCACTATAGGG-3'
CTTGCTGGTGTAGATCTGGGTACCGAGAACCTGTACTTCCAATCCATGTCGAGGCTCAGCTGGGGATACC
GCGAGCACAACGGTCCTATTCACTGGAAGGAATTTTTCCCTATTGCTGATGGTGATCAGCAATCTCCAAT
TGAGATTAAAACCAAAGAAGTGAAATATGACTCTTCCCTCCGACCACTTAGTATCAAGTATGACCCAAGC
TCAGCTAAAATCATCAGCAACAGCGGCCATTCCTTCAATGTTGACTTTGATGACACAGAGAACAAATCAG
TTCTGCGTGGTGGTCCTCTCACTGGAAGCTACAGGTTACGGCAGGTTCACCTTCACTGGGGGTCCGCTGA
TGACCACGGCTCCGAGCACATAGTAGATGGAGTGAGCTATGCTGCAGAGCTCCATGTTGTTCACTGGAAT
TCAGACAAATACCCCAGCTTTGTTGAGGCAGCTCATGAACCAGATGGACTGGCTGTCTTGGGAGTGTTTT
TACAGATTGGTGAACCTAATTCCCAACTGCAAAAGATTACTGACACTTTGGATTCCATTAAAGAAAAGGG
TAAACAAACTCGATTCACAAATTTTGACCTATTGTCTCTGCTTCCACCATCCTGGGACTACTGGACATAT
CCTGGTTCTCTTACAGTTCCACCTCTTCTTGAGAGTGTCACATGGATTGTTTTAAAGCAACCTATAAACA
TCAGCTCTCAACAGCTGGCCAAATTTCGCAGTCTCCTGTGCACAGCGGAGGGTGAAGCAGCAGCTTTTCT
GGTGAGCAATCACCGCCCACCACAGCCTCTAAAGGGCCGCAAAGTGAGAGCCTCTTTCTGACAGTAAAGG
TGGATACGGATCCGAATTCGAGCTCCGTCGACAAGCTTGCGGGCCGCACTCGAGC
