>Addgene plasmid #38924 | CA13 | addgene partial sequence | sequence record 52794 | pBRrevBam_primer
CGGCCACGATGCGTCCGGCGTAGAGGATCGAGATCTCGATCCCGCGAAATTAATACGACTCACTATAGGG
GAATTGTGAGCGGATAACAATTCCCCTCTAGAAATAATTTTGTTTAACTTTAAGAAGGAGATATACATAT
GCACCATCATCATCATCATTCTTCTGGTGTAGATCTGGGTACCGAGAACCTGTACTTCCAATCCATGTCG
AGGCTCAGCTGGGGATACCGCGAGCACAACGGTCCTATTCACTGGAAGGAATTTTTCCCTATTGCTGATG
GTGATCAGCAATCTCCAATTGAGATTAAAACCAAAGAAGTGAAATATGACTCTTCCCTCCGACCACTTAG
TATCAAGTATGACCCAAGCTCAGCTAAAATCATCAGCAACAGCGGCCATTCCTTCAATGTTGACTTTGAT
GACACAGAGAACAAATCAGTTCTGCGTGGTGGTCCTCTCACTGGAAGCTACAGGTTACGGCAGGTTCACC
TTCACTGGGGGTCCGCTGATGACCACGGCTCCGAGCACATAGTAGATGGAGTGAGCTATGCTGCAGAGCT
CCATGTTGTTCACTGGAATTCAGACAAATACCCCAGCTTTGTTGAGGCAGCTCATGAACCAGATGGACTG
GCTGTCTTGGGAGTGTTTTTACAGATTGGTGAACCTAATTCCCAACTGCAAAAGATTACTGACACTTTGG
ATTCCATTAAAGAAAAGGGTAAACAAACTCGATTCACAAATTTTGACCTATTGTCTCTGCTTCCACCATC
CTGGGACTACT
