[The description below was written by a language model from this plasmid's Addgene catalogue record.]
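Description:
CA13 is a bacterial expression plasmid built on the pNIC28-Bsa4 backbone from the SGC, carrying a human carbonic anhydrase XIII (CA13) coding insert of 867 bp. It is propagated in E. coli as a low-copy plasmid under kanamycin selection. The insert was introduced by ligation-independent cloning, a restriction- and ligase-free method that suits the parallel, high-throughput construct generation typical of structural genomics work. The record does not include a feature table, so the origin of replication and the exact regulatory elements are not itemised. The listed sequencing primers (T7 forward and T7 terminator reverse) indicate that the insert sits between a T7 promoter and a T7 terminator, an arrangement that normally requires an expression host supplying T7 RNA polymerase.

The protein is produced with an N-terminal histidine tag followed by a TEV protease recognition site. The His tag allows capture on immobilised metal affinity resin, and TEV cleavage then removes the tag to leave near-native protein, which is often preferred for crystallisation. The stated purpose is bacterial expression for structure determination, and the record cautions that the insert may not represent the full open reading frame. Constructs of this type are frequently trimmed to domain boundaries that favour solubility and crystal formation. The insert's alternative names include a Protein Data Bank entry, which suggests that the construct is linked to a deposited structure of the enzyme. It is therefore suited to producing recombinant human carbonic anhydrase XIII for crystallography, and the purified protein could also serve biochemical or inhibitor-binding studies.
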