Addgene plasmid #38924: CA13
Purpose: Bacterial expression for structure determination; may not be full ORF
Depositing lab: Nicola Burgess-Brown. Depositing organization: University of Oxford.
Backbone
  Vector backbone: pNIC28-Bsa4
  Backbone manufacturer: SGC
  Vector type: Bacterial Expression
Growth in bacteria
  Bacterial resistance: Kanamycin, 50 μg/mL
  Growth temperature: 37°C
  Growth strain: Mach1
  Copy number: Low Copy
Gene/Insert
  Gene/Insert name: CA13 (alt names: carbonic anhydrase XIII; PDB:3DA2)
  Species: H. sapiens (human)
  Insert size (bp): 867
  GenBank ID: carbonic anhydrase XIII
  Entrez Gene: CA13 (a.k.a. CAXIII)
  Tag / fusion protein: His Tev (N terminal on insert)
  Cloning method: Ligation Independent Cloning
  Sequencing primers: 5′ T7; 3′ T7-term
Terms and licenses: Academic/Nonprofit Terms; Industry Terms: Not Available to Industry
How to cite: CA13 was a gift from Nicola Burgess-Brown (Addgene plasmid # 38924 ; http://n2t.net/addgene:38924 ; RRID:Addgene_38924)
